>Addgene plasmid #12204 | pJ3M-Mst1 K59R | addgene full sequence | sequence record 155916 | Addgene NGS Result
AGCGCCTGATGCGGTATTTTCTCCTTACGCATCTGTGCGGTATTTCACACCGCATATGGTGCACTCTCAG
TACAATCTGCTCTGATGCCGCATAGTTAAGCCAGTATACACTCCGCTATCGCTACGTGACTGGGTCATGG
CTGCGCCCCGACACCCGCCAACACCCGCTGACGCGCCCTGACGGGCTTGTCTGCTCCCGGCATCCGCTTA
CAGACAAGCTGTGACCGTCTCCGGGAGCTGCATGTGTCAGAGGTTTTCACCGTCATCACCGAAACGCGCG
AGGCAGCTAGAAACTGCTGAGGGCTGGACCGCATCTGGGGACCATCTGTTCTTGGCCCTGAGCCGGGGCA
GGAACTGCTTACCACAGATATCCTGTTTGGCCCATATTCAGCTGTGGAATGTGTGTCAGTTAGGGTGTGG
AAAGTCCCCAGGCTCCCCAGCAGGCAGAAGTATGCAAAGCATGCATCTCAATTAGTCAGCAACCAGGTGT
GGAAAGTCCCCAGGCTCCCCAGCAGGCAGAAGTATGCAAAGCATGCATCTCAATTAGTCAGCAACCATAG
TCCCGCCCCTAACTCCGCCCATCCCGCCCCTAACTCCGCCCAGTTCCGCCCATTCTCCGCCCCATGGCTG
ACTAATTTTTTTTATTTATGCAGAGGCCGAGGCCGCCTCGGCCTCTGAGCTATTCCAGAAGTAGTGAGGA
GGCTTTTTTGGAGGCCTAGGCTTTTGCAAAAGCTTCGATCGTCGACATGGAACAGAAACTCATCTCTGAA
GAGGATCTGTCTAGAGGATCCGCCATGGAGACGGTACAGCTGAGGAACCCGCCGCGCCGGCAGCTGAAAA
AGTTGGATGAAGATAGTTTAACCAAACAACCAGAAGAAGTATTTGATGTCTTAGAGAAACTTGGAGAAGG
GTCCTATGGCAGCGTATACAAAGCTATTCATAAAGAGACCGGCCAGATTGTTGCTATTAGGCAAGTTCCT
GTGGAATCAGACCTCCAGGAGATAATCAAAGAAATCTCTATAATGCAGCAATGTGACAGCCCTCATGTAG
TCAAATATTATGGCAGTTATTTTAAGAACACAGACTTATGGATCGTTATGGAGTACTGTGGGGCTGGTTC
TGTATCTGATATCATTCGATTACGAAATAAAACGTTAACAGAAGATGAAATAGCTACAATATTACAATCA
ACTCTTAAGGGACTTGAATACCTTCATTTTATGAGAAAAATACACCGAGATATCAAGGCAGGAAATATTT
TGCTAAATACAGAAGGACATGCAAAACTTGCAGATTTTGGGGTAGCAGGTCAACTTACAGATACCATGGC
CAAGCGGAATACAGTGATAGGAACACCATTTTGGATGGCTCCAGAAGTGATTCAGGAAATTGGATACAAC
TGTGTAGCAGACATCTGGTCCCTGGGAATAACTGCCATAGAAATGGCTGAAGGAAAGCCCCCTTATGCTG
ATATCCATCCAATGAGGGCAATCTTCATGATTCCTACAAATCCTCCTCCCACATTCCGAAAACCAGAGCT
ATGGTCAGATAACTTTACAGATTTTGTGAAACAGTGTCTTGTAAAGAGCCCTGAGCAGAGGGCCACAGCC
ACTCAGCTCCTGCAGCACCCATTTGTCAGGAGTGCCAAAGGAGTGTCAATACTGCGAGACTTAATTAATG
AAGCCATGGATGTGAAACTGAAACGCCAGGAATCCCAGCAGCGGGAAGTGGACCAGGACGATGAAGAAAA
CTCAGAAGAGGATGAAATGGATTCTGGCACGATGGTTCGAGCAGTGGGTGATGAGATGGGCACTGTCCGA
GTAGCCAGCACCATGACTGATGGAGCCAATACTATGATTGAGCACGATGACACGTTGCCATCACAACTGG
GCACCATGGTGATCAATGCAGAGGATGAGGAAGAGGAAGGAACTATGAAAAGAAGGGATGAGACCATGCA
GCCTGCGAAACCATCCTTTCTTGAATATTTTGAACAAAAAGAAAAGGAAAACCAGATCAACAGCTTTGGC
AAGAGTGTACCTGGTCCACTGAAAAATTCTTCAGATTGGAAAATACCACAGGATGGAGACTACGAGTTTC
TTAAGAGTTGGACAGTGGAGGACCTTCAGAAGAGGCTCTTGGCCCTGGACCCCATGATGGAGCAGGAGAT
TGAAGAGATCCGGCAGAAGTACCAGTCCAAGCGGCAGCCCATCCTGGATGCCATAGAGGCTAAGAAGAGA
CGGCAACAAAACTTCTGAGCAAGGCCAGGCTGTGAGGGCCCCAGCTCCACCCAGGCTTTGGGTGAATTCA
TCGATGGTACCAGATCTTTGTGAAGGAACCTTACTTCTGTGGTGTGACATAATTGGACAAACTACCTACA
GAGATTTAAAGCTCTAAGGTAAATATAAAATTTTTAAGTGTATAATGTGTTAAACTACTGATTCTAATTG
TTTGTGTATTTTAGATTCCAACCTATGGAACTGATGAATGGGAGCAGTGGTGGAATGCCTTTAATGAGGA
AAACCTGTTTTGCTCAGAAGAAATGCCATCTAGTGATGATGAGGCTACTGCTGACTCTCAACATTCTACT
CCTCCAAAAAAGAAGAGAAAGGTAGAAGACCCCAAGGACTTTCCTTCAGAATTGCTAAGTTTTTTGAGTC
ATGCTGTGTTTAGTAATAGAACTCTTGCTTGCTTTGCTATTTACACCACAAAGGAAAAAGCTGCACTGCT
ATACAAGAAAATTATGGAAAAATATTCTGTAACCTTTATAAGTAGGCATAACAGTTATAATCATAACATA
CTGTTTTTTCTTACTCCACACAGGCATAGAGTGTCTGCTATTAATAACTATGCTCAAAAATTGTGTACCT
TTAGCTTTTTAATTTGTAAAGGGGTTAATAAGGAATATTTGATGTATAGTGCCTTGACTAGAGATCATAA
TCAGCCATACCACATTTGTAGAGGTTTTACTTGCTTTAAAAAACCTCCCACACCTCCCCCTGAACCTGAA
ACATAAAATGAATGCAATTGTTGTTGTTAACTTGTTTATTGCAGCTTATAATGGTTACAAATAAAGCAAT
AGCATCACAAATTTCACAAATAAAGCATTTTTTTCACTGCATTCTAGTTGTGGTTTGTCCAAACTCATCA
ATGTATCTTATCATGTCTGGATCTCTGCAGGTGGCACTTTTCGGGGAAATGTGCGCGGAACCCCTATTTG
TTTATTTTTCTAAATACATTCAAATATGTATCCGCTCATGAGACAATAACCCTGATAAATGCTTCAATAA
TATTGAAAAAGGAAGAGTATGAGTATTCAACATTTCCGTGTCGCCCTTATTCCCTTTTTTGCGGCATTTT
GCCTTCCTGTTTTTGCTCACCCAGAAACGCTGGTGAAAGTAAAAGATGCTGAAGATCAGTTGGGTGCACG
AGTGGGTTACATCGAACTGGATCTCAACAGCGGTAAGATCCTTGAGAGTTTTCGCCCCGAAGAACGTTTT
CCAATGATGAGCACTTTTAAAGTTCTGCTATGTGGCGCGGTATTATCCCGTATTGACGCCGGGCAAGAGC
AACTCGGTCGCCGCATACACTATTCTCAGAATGACTTGGTTGAGTACTCACCAGTCACAGAAAAGCATCT
TACGGATGGCATGACAGTAAGAGAATTATGCAGTGCTGCCATAACCATGAGTGATAACACTGCGGCCAAC
TTACTTCTGACAACGATCGGAGGACCGAAGGAGCTAACCGCTTTTTTGCACAACATGGGGGATCATGTAA
CTCGCCTTGATCGTTGGGAACCGGAGCTGAATGAAGCCATACCAAACGACGAGCGTGACACCACGATGCC
TGTAGCAATGGCAACAACGTTGCGCAAACTATTAACTGGCGAACTACTTACTCTAGCTTCCCGGCAACAA
TTAATAGACTGGATGGAGGCGGATAAAGTTGCAGGACCACTTCTGCGCTCGGCCCTTCCGGCTGGCTGGT
TTATTGCTGATAAATCTGGAGCCGGTGAGCGTGGGTCTCGCGGTATCATTGCAGCACTGGGGCCAGATGG
TAAGCCCTCCCGTATCGTAGTTATCTACACGACGGGGAGTCAGGCAACTATGGATGAACGAAATAGACAG
ATCGCTGAGATAGGTGCCTCACTGATTAAGCATTGGTAACTGTCAGACCAAGTTTACTCATATATACTTT
AGATTGATTTAAAACTTCATTTTTAATTTAAAAGGATCTAGGTGAAGATCCTTTTTGATAATCTCATGAC
CAAAATCCCTTAACGTGAGTTTTCGTTCCACTGAGCGTCAGACCCCGTAGAAAAGATCAAAGGATCTTCT
TGAGATCCTTTTTTTCTGCGCGTAATCTGCTGCTTGCAAACAAAAAAACCACCGCTACCAGCGGTGGTTT
GTTTGCCGGATCAAGAGCTACCAACTCTTTTTCCGAAGGTAACTGGCTTCAGCAGAGCGCAGATACCAAA
TACTGTCCTTCTAGTGTAGCCGTAGTTAGGCCACCACTTCAAGAACTCTGTAGCACCGCCTACATACCTC
GCTCTGCTAATCCTGTTACCAGTGGCTGCTGCCAGTGGCGATAAGTCGTGTCTTACCGGGTTGGACTCAA
GACGATAGTTACCGGATAAGGCGCAGCGGTCGGGCTGAACGGGGGGTTCGTGCACACAGCCCAGCTTGGA
GCGAACGACCTACACCGAACTGAGATACCTACAGCGTGAGCTATGAGAAAGCGCCACGCTTCCCGAAGGG
AGAAAGGCGGACAGGTATCCGGTAAGCGGCAGGGTCGGAACAGGAGAGCGCACGAGGGAGCTTCCAGGGG
GAAACGCCTGGTATCTTTATAGTCCTGTCGGGTTTCGCCACCTCTGACTTGAGCGTCGATTTTTGTGATG
CTCGTCAGGGGGGCGGAGCCTATGGAAAAACGCCAGCAACGCGGCCTTTTTACGGTTCCTGGCCTTTTGC
TGGCCTTTTGCTCACATGTTCTTTCCTGCGTTATCCCCTGATTCTGTGGATAACCGTATTACCGCCTTTG
AGTGAGCTGATACCGCTCGCCGCAGCCGAACGACCGAGCGCAGCGAGTCAGTGAGCGAGGAAGCGGAAGA
GCGCCTGATGCGGTATTTTCTCCTTACGCATCTGTGCGGTATTTCACACCG
Features (pLannotate 1.2.2; 15 found; start..end, strand, type, name):
      5..145     -  misc_feature   bom: basis of mobility region from pBR322
    247..288     -  CDS            rop (fragment): Rop protein, which maintains plasmids at low copy number; rop
    287..395     -  LTR            LTR (fragment): long terminal repeat from Moloney murine leukemia virus
    401..730     +  promoter       SV40 promoter: SV40 enhancer and early promoter
    753..779     +  CDS            3xMyc (fragment): 3 tandem Myc epitope tags
    795..2255    +  CDS            STK4: STK4_HUMAN - Also known as KRS2, MST1. Experimental evidence at protein level: Swiss-Prot protein existence level 1. Stress-activated, pro-apoptotic kinase which, following caspase-cleavage, enters the nucleus and induces chromatin condensation followed by internucleosomal DNA fragmentation. Key component of the Hippo signaling pathway which plays a pivotal role in organ size control and tumor suppression by restricting proliferation and promoting apoptosis. The core of this pathway is composed of a kinase cascade wherein STK3/MST2 and STK4/MST1, in complex with its regulatory protein SAV1, ph
   2323..2397    +  CDS            small t antigen (fragment): SV40 (simian virus 40) small t antigen
   2399..2464    +  intron         small t intron: SV40 (simian virus 40) small t antigen intron
   2594..2614    +  CDS            SV40 NLS: nuclear localization signal of SV40 (simian virus 40) large T antigen
   2933..3016    +  CDS            large T antigen (fragment): large T antigen from SV40 (simian virus 40)
   3039..3173    +  polyA_signal   SV40 poly(A) signal: SV40 polyadenylation signal
   3204..3308    +  promoter       AmpR promoter: bla
   3309..4169    +  CDS            AmpR: β-lactamase; bla; confers resistance to ampicillin, carbenicillin, and related antibiotics
   4340..4928    +  rep_origin     ori: high-copy-number ColE1/pMB1/pBR322/pUC origin of replication
   5114..5161    -  misc_feature   bom (fragment): basis of mobility region from pBR322
