[The description below was written by a language model from this plasmid's Addgene catalogue record and pLannotate feature annotations shown in this document.]
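Description:
pJ3M-Mst1 K59R is a mammalian expression plasmid of about 5.2 kb that encodes a kinase-dead form of human Mst1, the Ste20-like serine/threonine kinase now designated STK4. It is built on the pJ3M backbone, a small pBR322-derived vector. It is propagated in E. coli through a high-copy ColE1/pMB1-type origin and selected with ampicillin via the bla gene. Remnants of the pBR322 bom region and a short rop fragment are also annotated. A fragment resembling a Moloney murine leukemia virus LTR lies just upstream of the expression cassette; the record assigns it no function.

Expression in mammalian cells is driven by the SV40 enhancer and early promoter. Downstream of the promoter, the backbone supplies an N-terminal Myc epitope. The annotation tool matches this as a partial hit to a 3xMyc element, and its short length is consistent with a single tag. The roughly 1.6 kb Mst1 insert is cloned in frame between retained BamHI and EcoRI sites. The cassette ends with SV40 sequences that provide the small t antigen intron for splicing and the SV40 polyadenylation signal. The small t, large T and NLS fragments annotated in this region belong to that 3′ processing segment and are not expressed payload. No mammalian selection marker is annotated, so the plasmid appears suited mainly to transient transfection.

The K59R substitution is recorded as rendering the kinase catalytically inactive. The construct therefore serves as a Myc-detectable negative control or potential interfering mutant alongside wild-type Mst1. Typical applications include studies of Mst1 kinase activity, dimerization and regulation, and of Hippo pathway and apoptotic signalling. The Entrez link to the unrelated MST1 (macrophage stimulating protein) gene reflects a shared alias; the annotated coding sequence is STK4.
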