Addgene plasmid #12204: pJ3M-Mst1 K59R
Depositing lab: Jonathan Chernoff. Publication: The Ste20-like protein kinase, Mst1, dimerizes and contains an inhibitory domain. Creasy CL, Ambrose DM, Chernoff J. J Biol Chem. 1996 Aug 30. 271(35):21049-53. 10.1074/jbc.271.35.21049 PubMed 8702870.
Backbone
  Vector backbone: pJ3M
  Backbone size w/o insert (bp): 3500
  Vector type: Mammalian Expression
Growth in bacteria
  Bacterial resistance: Ampicillin, 100 μg/mL
  Growth temperature: 37°C
  Growth strain: DH5alpha
  Copy number: High Copy
Gene/Insert
  Gene/Insert name: Mst1
  Species: H. sapiens (human)
  Insert size (bp): 1600
  Mutation: Catalytically inactive: K59R
  Entrez Gene: STK4 (a.k.a. KRS2, MST1, YSK3); MST1 (a.k.a. D3F15S2, DNF15S2, HGFL, MSP, NF15S2)
  Tag / fusion protein: Myc (N terminal on backbone)
  Cloning method: Restriction Enzyme; 5′ cloning site BamHI (not destroyed); 3′ cloning site EcoRI (not destroyed)
  Sequencing primers: 5′ SV40pro-F
Terms and licenses: Academic/Nonprofit Terms; Industry Terms: Not Available to Industry
How to cite: pJ3M-Mst1 K59R was a gift from Jonathan Chernoff (Addgene plasmid # 12204 ; http://n2t.net/addgene:12204 ; RRID:Addgene_12204)
