>Addgene plasmid #12204 | pJ3M-Mst1 K59R | addgene partial sequence | sequence record 18837 | SV40pro-F 5'-TATTTATGCAGAGGCCGAGG-3'
TAGTGAGGAGGCTTTTTTGGAGGCCTAGGCTTTTGCAAAGCTTCGATCGTCGACATGGAACAGAAACTCA
TCTCTGAAGAGGATCTGTCTAGAGGATCCGCCATGGAGACGGTACAGCTGAGGAACCCGCCGCGCCGGCA
GCTGAAAAAGTTGGATGAAGATAGTTTAACCAAACAACCAGAAGAAGTATTTGATGTCTTAGAGAAACTT
GGAGAAGGGTCCTATGGCAGCGTATACAAAGCTATTCATAAAGAGACCGGCCAGATTGTTGCTATTAGGC
AAGTTCCTGTGGAATCAGACCTCCAGGAGATAATCAAAGAAATCTCTATAATGCAGCAATGTGACAGCCC
TCATGTAGTCAAATATTATGGCAGTTATTTTAAGAACACAGACTTATGGATCGTTATGGAGTACTGTGGG
GCTGGTTCTGTATCTGATATCATTCGATTACGAAATAAAACGTTAACAGAAGATGAAATAGCTACAATAT
TACAATCAACTCTTAAGGGACTTGAATACCTTCATTTTATGAGAAAAATACACCGAGATATCAAGGCAGG
AAATATTTTGCTAAATACAGAAGGACATGCAAAACTTGCAGATTTTGGGGTAGCAGGTCAACTTACAGAT
ACCATGGCCAAGCGGAATACAGTGATAGGAACACCATTTTGGATGGCTCCAGAAGTGA
